Addgene plasmid #142284: TFORF0649
Purpose: Lentiviral vector for overexpressing transcription factor ORFs with unique 24-bp barcodes. Barcodes facilitate identification of transcription factors in pooled screens.
Depositing lab: Feng Zhang. Depositing organization: Broad Institute. Publication: A transcription factor atlas of directed differentiation. Joung J, Ma S, Tay T, Geiger-Schuller KR, Kirchgatterer PC, Verdine VK, Guo B, Arias-Garcia MA, Allen WE, Singh A, Kuksenko O, Abudayyeh OO, Gootenberg JS, Fu Z, Macrae RK, Buenrostro JD, Regev A, Zhang F. Cell. 2023 Jan 5;186(1):209-229.e26. doi: 10.1016/j.cell.2022.11.026. PubMed 36608654.
Backbone
  Vector backbone: pLX_TRC317
  Backbone manufacturer: Broad Institute Genetic Perturbation Platform
  Backbone size w/o insert (bp): 8264
  Vector type: Mammalian Expression, Lentiviral
  Selectable markers: Puromycin
Growth in bacteria
  Bacterial resistance: Ampicillin, 100 μg/mL
  Growth temperature: 30°C
  Growth strain: NEB Stable
  Copy number: High Copy
Gene/Insert
  Gene/Insert name: NR1I3
  Species: H. sapiens (human)
  Insert size (bp): 1037
  Entrez Gene: NR1I3 (a.k.a. CAR, CAR1, MB67)
  Promoter: EF1a
  Cloning method: Unknown
  Sequencing primers: 5′ GGGTGGAGACTGAAGTTAGGCCAG; 3′ CACATAGCGTAAAAGGAGCAACATAG
Terms and licenses: Academic/Nonprofit Terms; Industry Terms: Not Available to Industry
Depositor comments: NM_001077476,ENST00000508740 . The transcription factor ORF portion of this plasmid was synthesized by Genewiz. Please test multiple small colonies in case of plasmid recombination. To make this collection available in a timely manner, a portion of this collection was not fully sequenced by Addgene. If an Addgene verified full plasmid sequence is not available, please contact us prior to placing an order to request the full sequence.
How to cite: TFORF0649 was a gift from Feng Zhang (Addgene plasmid # 142284 ; http://n2t.net/addgene:142284 ; RRID:Addgene_142284)
