[The description below was written by a language model from this plasmid's Addgene catalogue record and pLannotate feature annotations shown in this document.]
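Description:
TFORF0649 is a lentiviral mammalian expression plasmid built on the pLX_TRC317 backbone, one member of a barcoded transcription factor ORF collection intended for overexpression and pooled screening. It carries the human nuclear receptor NR1I3 (also known as CAR), a synthesized ORF of roughly 1 kb, placed under the strong constitutive EF-1α promoter. According to the record, each clone in the collection has a unique 24-bp barcode that allows the transcription factor to be identified in pooled experiments. The barcode is not annotated separately in the feature table, and the automated annotation matches only part of the insert to the NR1I3 reference protein, which may reflect the particular transcript isoform cited by the depositor.

The viral portion has a third-generation, self-inactivating layout. An RSV promoter drives a truncated HIV-1 5' LTR, followed by the Ψ packaging signal with a gag fragment, the Rev response element for nuclear export of genomic RNA, and a cPPT/CTS. A WPRE downstream of the ORF enhances transcript expression, and a ΔU3 3' LTR inactivates LTR promoter activity after integration. Upstream of the EF-1α cassette, an SV40 early promoter drives puromycin N-acetyltransferase, so transduced cells can be selected with puromycin. An SV40 poly(A) signal lies beyond the 3' LTR.

In bacteria the plasmid is maintained by a high-copy ColE1/pUC-type origin and ampicillin resistance, and an f1 origin and lac-derived remnants are also present. The depositor notes that the plasmid can recombine, a common issue with LTR-containing vectors. The sequenced record of about 9.3 kb agrees with the stated backbone plus insert sizes.
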