Features (pLannotate 1.2.2; 31 found; start..end, strand, type, name):
      5..231     +  promoter       RSV promoter: Rous sarcoma virus enhancer/promoter
    232..412     +  LTR            5' LTR (truncated): truncated 5' long terminal repeat (LTR) from HIV-1
    459..584     +  misc_feature   HIV-1 Ψ: packaging signal of human immunodeficiency virus type 1
    568..931     +  CDS            HIV-1 gag (fragment): gag protein from human immunodeficiency virus 1; gag
   1077..1310    +  misc_feature   RRE: The Rev response element (RRE) of HIV-1 allows for Rev-dependent mRNA export from the nucleus to the cytoplasm.
   1687..1713    +  CDS            Rev (fragment): human immunodeficiency virus 1 (HIV-1) Rev protein; rev; enhances nuclear export of unspliced and incompletely spliced viral mRNAs
   1720..1743    +  promoter       SV40 promoter (fragment): SV40 early promoter
   1744..1815    +  promoter       SV40 promoter (fragment): SV40 enhancer and early promoter
   1839..1974    +  rep_origin     SV40 ori: SV40 origin of replication
   2020..2616    +  CDS            PuroR (fragment): puromycin N-acetyltransferase; pac from Streptomyces; confers resistance to puromycin
   2665..2782    +  misc_feature   cPPT/CTS: central polypurine tract and central termination sequence of HIV-1
   2847..2913    +  CDS            small t antigen (fragment): SV40 (simian virus 40) small t antigen
   2920..4098    +  promoter       EF-1α promoter: strong constitutive promoter for human elongation factor EF-1α
   4133..4960    +  CDS            NR1I3 (fragment): NR1I3_HUMAN - Also known as CAR. Experimental evidence at protein level: Swiss-Prot protein existence level 1. Binds and transactivates the retinoic acid response elements that control expression of the retinoic acid receptor beta 2 and alcohol dehydrogenase 3 genes. Transactivates both the phenobarbital responsive element module of the human CYP2B6 gene and the CYP3A4 xenobiotic response element. From Homo sapiens (Human).
   5063..5116    +  promoter       U6 promoter (fragment): RNA polymerase III promoter for human U6 snRNA
   5158..5746    +  misc_feature   WPRE: woodchuck hepatitis virus posttranscriptional regulatory element
   5797..5816    +  misc_feature   cPPT/CTS (fragment): central polypurine tract and central termination sequence of HIV-1
   5818..6051    +  LTR            3' LTR (ΔU3): self-inactivating 3' long terminal repeat (LTR) from HIV-1
   6129..6250    +  polyA_signal   SV40 poly(A) signal: SV40 polyadenylation signal
   6290..6425    +  rep_origin     SV40 ori: SV40 origin of replication
   6446..6464    -  promoter       T7 promoter: promoter for bacteriophage T7 RNA polymerase
   6472..6627    +  CDS            lacZα (fragment): LacZα fragment of β-galactosidase; lacZ fragment
   6632..7060    +  rep_origin     f1 ori (sequence partly withheld): f1 bacteriophage origin of replication; arrow indicates direction of (+) strand synthesis
   7113..7217    +  promoter       AmpR promoter: bla
   7218..8078    +  CDS            AmpR: β-lactamase; bla; confers resistance to ampicillin, carbenicillin, and related antibiotics
   8249..8837    +  rep_origin     ori: high-copy-number ColE1/pMB1/pBR322/pUC origin of replication
   9020..9112    +  CDS            lacI (fragment): lac repressor; lacI; The lac repressor binds to the lac operator to inhibit transcription in E. coli. This inhibition can be relieved by adding lactose or isopropyl-β-D-thiogalactopyranoside (IPTG).
   9125..9146    +  protein_bind   CAP binding site: CAP binding activates transcription in the presence of cAMP. E. coli catabolite activator protein
   9161..9191    +  promoter       lac promoter: promoter for the E. coli lac operon
   9199..9215    +  protein_bind   lac operator: The lac repressor binds to the lac operator to inhibit transcription in E. coli. This inhibition can be relieved by adding lactose or isopropyl-β-D-thiogalactopyranoside (IPTG). lac repressor encoded by lacI
   9260..9278    +  promoter       T3 promoter: promoter for bacteriophage T3 RNA polymerase
>Addgene plasmid #142284 | TFORF0649 | addgene full sequence | sequence record 454962 | Addgene NGS Result
TTAATGTAGTCTTATGCAATACTCTTGTAGTCTTGCAACATGGTAACGATGAGTTAGCAACATGCCTTAC
AAGGAGAGAAAAAGCACCGTGCATGCCGATTGGTGGAAGTAAGGTGGTACGATCGTGCCTTATTAGGAAG
GCAACAGACGGGTCTGACATGGATTGGACGAACCACTGAATTGCCGCATTGCAGAGATATTGTATTTAAG
TGCCTAGCTCGATACATAAACGGGTCTCTCTGGTTAGACCAGATCTGAGCCTGGGAGCTCTCTGGCTAAC
TAGGGAACCCACTGCTTAAGCCTCAATAAAGCTTGCCTTGAGTGCTTCAAGTAGTGTGTGCCCGTCTGTT
GTGTGACTCTGGTAACTAGAGATCCCTCAGACCCTTTTAGTCAGTGTGGAAAATCTCTAGCAGTGGCGCC
CGAACAGGGACTTGAAAGCGAAAGGGAAACCAGAGGAGCTCTCTCGACGCAGGACTCGGCTTGCTGAAGC
GCGCACGGCAAGAGGCGAGGGGCGGCGACTGGTGAGTACGCCAAAAATTTTGACTAGCGGAGGCTAGAAG
GAGAGAGATGGGTGCGAGAGCGTCAGTATTAAGCGGGGGAGAATTAGATCGCGATGGGAAAAAATTCGGT
TAAGGCCAGGGGGAAAGAAAAAATATAAATTAAAACATATAGTATGGGCAAGCAGGGAGCTAGAACGATT
CGCAGTTAATCCTGGCCTGTTAGAAACATCAGAAGGCTGTAGACAAATACTGGGACAGCTACAACCATCC
CTTCAGACAGGATCAGAAGAACTTAGATCATTATATAATACAGTAGCAACCCTCTATTGTGTGCATCAAA
GGATAGAGATAAAAGACACCAAGGAAGCTTTAGACAAGATAGAGGAAGAGCAAAACAAAAGTAAGACCAC
CGCACAGCAAGCGGCCGCTGATCTTCAGACCTGGAGGAGGAGATATGAGGGACAATTGGAGAAGTGAATT
ATATAAATATAAAGTAGTAAAAATTGAACCATTAGGAGTAGCACCCACCAAGGCAAAGAGAAGAGTGGTG
CAGAGAGAAAAAAGAGCAGTGGGAATAGGAGCTTTGTTCCTTGGGTTCTTGGGAGCAGCAGGAAGCACTA
TGGGCGCAGCGTCAATGACGCTGACGGTACAGGCCAGACAATTATTGTCTGGTATAGTGCAGCAGCAGAA
CAATTTGCTGAGGGCTATTGAGGCGCAACAGCATCTGTTGCAACTCACAGTCTGGGGCATCAAGCAGCTC
CAGGCAAGAATCCTGGCTGTGGAAAGATACCTAAAGGATCAACAGCTCCTGGGGATTTGGGGTTGCTCTG
GAAAACTCATTTGCACCACTGCTGTGCCTTGGAATGCTAGTTGGAGTAATAAATCTCTGGAACAGATTTG
GAATCACACGACCTGGATGGAGTGGGACAGAGAAATTAACAATTACACAAGCTTAATACACTCCTTAATT
GAAGAATCGCAAAACCAGCAAGAAAAGAATGAACAAGAATTATTGGAATTAGATAAATGGGCAAGTTTGT
GGAATTGGTTTAACATAACAAATTGGCTGTGGTATATAAAATTATTCATAATGATAGTAGGAGGCTTGGT
AGGTTTAAGAATAGTTTTTGCTGTACTTTCTATAGTGAATAGAGTTAGGCAGGGATATTCACCATTATCG
TTTCAGACCCACCTCCCAACCCCGAGGGGACCCATGCATTGCATCTCAATTAGTCAGCAACCAGGTGTGG
AAAGTCCCCAGGCTCCCCAGCAGGCAGAAGTATGCAAAGCATGCGTCTCAATTAGTCAGCAACCATAGTC
CCGCCCCTAACTCCGCCCATCCCGCCCCTAACTCCGCCCAGTTCCGCCCATTCTCCGCCCCATGGCTGAC
TAATTTTTTTTATTTATGCAGAGGCCGAGGCCGCCTCGGCCTCTGAGCTATTCCAGAAGTAGTGAGGAGG
CTTTTTTGGAGGCCTAGGCTTTTGCAAAAAGCTTTCTAGAGGTACCACCGGAGCTTACCATGACCGAGTA
CAAGCCCACGGTGCGCCTCGCCACCCGCGACGACGTCCCCAGGGCCGTACGCACCCTCGCCGCCGCGTTC
GCCGACTACCCCGCCACGCGCCACACCGTCGATCCGGACCGCCACATCGAGCGGGTCACCGAGCTGCAAG
AACTCTTCCTCACGCGCGTCGGGCTCGACATCGGCAAGGTGTGGGTCGCGGACGACGGCGCCGCCGTGGC
GGTCTGGACCACGCCGGAGAGCGTCGAAGCGGGGGCGGTGTTCGCCGAGATCGGCCCGCGCATGGCCGAG
TTGAGCGGTTCCCGGCTGGCCGCGCAGCAACAGATGGAAGGCCTCCTGGCGCCGCACCGGCCCAAGGAGC
CCGCGTGGTTCCTGGCCACCGTCGGCGTCTCGCCCGACCACCAGGGCAAGGGTCTGGGCAGCGCCGTCGT
GCTCCCCGGAGTGGAGGCGGCCGAGCGCGCCGGGGTGCCCGCCTTCCTGGAGACCTCCGCGCCCCGCAAC
CTCCCCTTCTACGAGCGGCTCGGCTTCACCGTCACCGCCGACGTCGAGGTGCCCGAAGGACCGCGCACCT
GGTGCATGACCCGCAAGCCCGGTGCCAGTTAACGAATTCTAGATCTTGAGACAAATGGCAGTATTCATCC
ACAATTTTAAAAGAAAAGGGGGGATTGGGGGGTACAGTGCAGGGGAAAGAATAGTAGACATAATAGCAAC
AGACATACAAACTAAAGAATTACAAAAACAAATTACAAAAATTCAAAATTTTCGGGTTTATTACAGGGAC
AGCAGAGATCCACTTTGGCGCCGGCTCGAGGCCTGCAGGTGCAAAGATGGATAAAGTTTTAAACAGAGAG
GAATCTTTGCAGCTAATGGACCTTCTAGGTCTTGAAAGGAGTGGGAATTGGCTCCGGTGCCCGTCAGTGG
GCAGAGCGCACATCGCCCACAGTCCCCGAGAAGTTGGGGGGAGGGGTCGGCAATTGAACCGGTGCCTAGA
GAAGGTGGCGCGGGGTAAACTGGGAAAGTGATGTCGTGTACTGGCTCCGCCTTTTTCCCGAGGGTGGGGG
AGAACCGTATATAAGTGCAGTAGTCGCCGTGAACGTTCTTTTTCGCAACGGGTTTGCCGCCAGAACACAG
GTAAGTGCCGTGTGTGGTTCCCGCGGGCCTGGCCTCTTTACGGGTTATGGCCCTTGCGTGCCTTGAATTA
CTTCCACCTGGCTGCAGTACGTGATTCTTGATCCCGAGCTTCGGGTTGGAAGTGGGTGGGAGAGTTCGAG
GCCTTGCGCTTAAGGAGCCCCTTCGCCTCGTGCTTGAGTTGAGGCCTGGCCTGGGCGCTGGGGCCGCCGC
GTGCGAATCTGGTGGCACCTTCGCGCCTGTCTCGCTGCTTTCGATAAGTCTCTAGCCATTTAAAATTTTT
GATGACCTGCTGCGACGCTTTTTTTCTGGCAAGATAGTCTTGTAAATGCGGGCCAAGATCTGCACACTGG
TATTTCGGTTTTTGGGGCCGCGGGCGGCGACGGGGCCCGTGCGTCCCAGCGCACATGTTCGGCGAGGCGG
GGCCTGCGAGCGCGGCCACCGAGAATCGGACGGGGGTAGTCTCAAGCTGGCCGGCCTGCTCTGGTGCCTG
GCCTCGCGCCGCCGTGTATCGCCCCGCCCTGGGCGGCAAGGCTGGCCCGGTCGGCACCAGTTGCGTGAGC
GGAAAGATGGCCGCTTCCCGGCCCTGCTGCAGGGAGCTCAAAATGGAGGACGCGGCGCTCGGGAGAGCGG
GCGGGTGAGTCACCCACACAAAGGAAAAGGGCCTTTCCGTCCTCAGCCGTCGCTTCATGTGACTCCACGG
AGTACCGGGCGCCGTCCAGGCACCTCGATTAGTTCTCGAGCTTTTGGAGTACGTCGTCTTTAGGTTGGGG
GGAGGGGTTTTATGCGATGGAGTTTCCCCACACTGAGTGGGTGGAGACTGAAGTTAGGCCAGCTTGGCAC
TTGATGTAATTCTCCTTGGAATTTGCCCTTTTTGAGTTTGGATCTTGGTTCATTCTCAAGCCTCAGACAG
TGGTTCAAAGTTTTTTTCTTCCATTTCAGGTGTCGTGAGGCTAGCACCGCCACCATGCTGCCTAAGAGAA
GCAGGAGAACAGTCAGCAAAAGCATTGGTCCCACCTGCCCCTTTGCTGGAAGCTGTGAAGTCAGCAAGAC
TCAGAGGCGCCACTGCCCAGCCTGCAGGTTGCAGAAGTGCTTAGATGCTGGCATGAGGAAAGACATGATA
CTGTCGGCAGAAGCCCTGGCATTGCGGCGAGCAAAGCAGGCCCAGCGGCGGGCACAGCAAACACCTGTGC
AACTGAGTAAGGAGCAAGAAGAGCTGATCCGGACACTCCTGGGGGCCCACACCCGCCACATGGGCACCAT
GTTTGAACAGTTTGTGCAGTTTAGGCCTCCAGCTCATCTGTTCATCCATCACCAGCCCTTGCCCACCCTG
GCCCCTGTGCTGCCTCTGGTCACACACTTCGCAGACATCAACACTTTCATGGTACTGCAAGTCATCAAGT
TTACTAAGGACCTGCCCGTCTTCCGTTCCCTGCCCATTGAAGACCAGATCTCCCTTCTCAAGGGAGCAGC
TGTGGAAATCTGTCACATCGTACTCAATACCACTTTCTGTCTCCAAACACAAAACTTCCTCTGCGGGCCT
CTTCGCTACACAATTGAAGATGGAGCCCGTGTGGGGTTCCAGGTAGAGTTTTTGGAGTTGCTCTTTCACT
TCCATGGAACACTACGAAAACTGCAGCTCCAAGAGCCTGAGTATGTGCTCTTGGCTGCCATGGCCCTCTT
CTCTCCTGCTCCCTATCTTACAGACCGACCTGGAGTTACCCAGAGAGATGAGATTGATCAGCTGCAAGAG
GAGATGGCACTGACTCTGCAAAGCTACATCAAGGGCCAGCAGCGAAGGCCCCGGGATCGCTCACCTGGAA
CACCCTGGATACACTGGAGTGGGAAAATGCTGGGACCAAAGATTGGGCCGGGTTCAAAGGGAGCCCAGTG
GTTGCAATAGTAATGAACTAGTCCGTAACTTGAAAGTATTTCGATTTCTTGGCTTTATATATCTTGTGGA
AAGGACGATCAAGGGACAAGCCTGTACCGGGAACGCGTTAAGTCGACAATCAACCTCTGGATTACAAAAT
TTGTGAAAGATTGACTGGTATTCTTAACTATGTTGCTCCTTTTACGCTATGTGGATACGCTGCTTTAATG
CCTTTGTATCATGCTATTGCTTCCCGTATGGCTTTCATTTTCTCCTCCTTGTATAAATCCTGGTTGCTGT
CTCTTTATGAGGAGTTGTGGCCCGTTGTCAGGCAACGTGGCGTGGTGTGCACTGTGTTTGCTGACGCAAC
CCCCACTGGTTGGGGCATTGCCACCACCTGTCAGCTCCTTTCCGGGACTTTCGCTTTCCCCCTCCCTATT
GCCACGGCGGAACTCATCGCCGCCTGCCTTGCCCGCTGCTGGACAGGGGCTCGGCTGTTGGGCACTGACA
ATTCCGTGGTGTTGTCGGGGAAATCATCGTCCTTTCCTTGGCTGCTCGCCTGTGTTGCCACCTGGATTCT
GCGCGGGACGTCCTTCTGCTACGTCCCTTCGGCCCTCAATCCAGCGGACCTTCCTTCCCGCGGCCTGCTG
CCGGCTCTGCGGCCTCTTCCGCGTCTTCGCCTTCGCCCTCAGACGAGTCGGATCTCCCTTTGGGCCGCCT
CCCCGCGTCGACTTTAAGACCAATGACTTACAAGGCAGCTGTAGATCTTAGCCACTTTTTAAAAGAAAAG
GGGGGACTGGAAGGGCTAATTCACTCCCAACGAAGACAAGATCTGCTTTTTGCTTGTACTGGGTCTCTCT
GGTTAGACCAGATCTGAGCCTGGGAGCTCTCTGGCTAACTAGGGAACCCACTGCTTAAGCCTCAATAAAG
CTTGCCTTGAGTGCTTCAAGTAGTGTGTGCCCGTCTGTTGTGTGACTCTGGTAACTAGAGATCCCTCAGA
CCCTTTTAGTCAGTGTGGAAAATCTCTAGCAGTACGTATAGTAGTTCATGTCATCTTATTATTCAGTATT
TATAACTTGCAAAGAAATGAATATCAGAGAGTGAGAGGAACTTGTTTATTGCAGCTTATAATGGTTACAA
ATAAAGCAATAGCATCACAAATTTCACAAATAAAGCATTTTTTTCACTGCATTCTAGTTGTGGTTTGTCC
AAACTCATCAATGTATCTTATCATGTCTGGCTCTAGCTATCCCGCCCCTAACTCCGCCCATCCCGCCCCT
AACTCCGCCCAGTTCCGCCCATTCTCCGCCCCATGGCTGACTAATTTTTTTTATTTATGCAGAGGCCGAG
GCCGCCTCGGCCTCTGAGCTATTCCAGAAGTAGTGAGGAGGCTTTTTTGGAGGCCTAGGGACGTACCCAA
TTCGCCCTATAGTGAGTCGTATTACGCGCGCTCACTGGCCGTCGTTTTACAACGTCGTGACTGGGAAAAC
CCTGGCGTTACCCAACTTAATCGCCTTGCAGCACATCCCCCTTTCGCCAGCTGGCGTAATAGCGAAGAGG
CCCGCACCGATCGCCCTTCCCAACAGTTGCGCAGCCTGAATGGCGAATGGG
[124 nt withheld, positions 6632-6755]
C
[91 nt withheld, positions 6757-6847]
A
[49 nt withheld, positions 6849-6897]
CCTTTGACGTTGGAGTCCACGTTCTTT
[37 nt withheld, positions 6925-6961]
ACCCTATCTCGGTCTATTCTTTTGATTTATAAGGGATTTTGCCGATTTCGGCCTATTGGTTAAAAAATGA
GCTGATTTAACAAAAATTTAACGCGAATTTTAACAAAATATTAACGCTTACAATTTAGGTGGCACTTTTC
GGGGAAATGTGCGCGGAACCCCTATTTGTTTATTTTTCTAAATACATTCAAATATGTATCCGCTCATGAG
ACAATAACCCTGATAAATGCTTCAATAATATTGAAAAAGGAAGAGTATGAGTATTCAACATTTCCGTGTC
GCCCTTATTCCCTTTTTTGCGGCATTTTGCCTTCCTGTTTTTGCTCACCCAGAAACGCTGGTGAAAGTAA
AAGATGCTGAAGATCAGTTGGGTGCACGAGTGGGTTACATCGAACTGGATCTCAACAGCGGTAAGATCCT
TGAGAGTTTTCGCCCCGAAGAACGTTTTCCAATGATGAGCACTTTTAAAGTTCTGCTATGTGGCGCGGTA
TTATCCCGTATTGACGCCGGGCAAGAGCAACTCGGTCGCCGCATACACTATTCTCAGAATGACTTGGTTG
AGTACTCACCAGTCACAGAAAAGCATCTTACGGATGGCATGACAGTAAGAGAATTATGCAGTGCTGCCAT
AACCATGAGTGATAACACTGCGGCCAACTTACTTCTGACAACGATCGGAGGACCGAAGGAGCTAACCGCT
TTTTTGCACAACATGGGGGATCATGTAACTCGCCTTGATCGTTGGGAACCGGAGCTGAATGAAGCCATAC
CAAACGACGAGCGTGACACCACGATGCCTGTAGCAATGGCAACAACGTTGCGCAAACTATTAACTGGCGA
ACTACTTACTCTAGCTTCCCGGCAACAATTAATAGACTGGATGGAGGCGGATAAAGTTGCAGGACCACTT
CTGCGCTCGGCCCTTCCGGCTGGCTGGTTTATTGCTGATAAATCTGGAGCCGGTGAGCGTGGGTCTCGCG
GTATCATTGCAGCACTGGGGCCAGATGGTAAGCCCTCCCGTATCGTAGTTATCTACACGACGGGGAGTCA
GGCAACTATGGATGAACGAAATAGACAGATCGCTGAGATAGGTGCCTCACTGATTAAGCATTGGTAACTG
TCAGACCAAGTTTACTCATATATACTTTAGATTGATTTAAAACTTCATTTTTAATTTAAAAGGATCTAGG
TGAAGATCCTTTTTGATAATCTCATGACCAAAATCCCTTAACGTGAGTTTTCGTTCCACTGAGCGTCAGA
CCCCGTAGAAAAGATCAAAGGATCTTCTTGAGATCCTTTTTTTCTGCGCGTAATCTGCTGCTTGCAAACA
AAAAAACCACCGCTACCAGCGGTGGTTTGTTTGCCGGATCAAGAGCTACCAACTCTTTTTCCGAAGGTAA
CTGGCTTCAGCAGAGCGCAGATACCAAATACTGTTCTTCTAGTGTAGCCGTAGTTAGGCCACCACTTCAA
GAACTCTGTAGCACCGCCTACATACCTCGCTCTGCTAATCCTGTTACCAGTGGCTGCTGCCAGTGGCGAT
AAGTCGTGTCTTACCGGGTTGGACTCAAGACGATAGTTACCGGATAAGGCGCAGCGGTCGGGCTGAACGG
GGGGTTCGTGCACACAGCCCAGCTTGGAGCGAACGACCTACACCGAACTGAGATACCTACAGCGTGAGCT
ATGAGAAAGCGCCACGCTTCCCGAAGGGAGAAAGGCGGACAGGTATCCGGTAAGCGGCAGGGTCGGAACA
GGAGAGCGCACGAGGGAGCTTCCAGGGGGAAACGCCTGGTATCTTTATAGTCCTGTCGGGTTTCGCCACC
TCTGACTTGAGCGTCGATTTTTGTGATGCTCGTCAGGGGGGCGGAGCCTATGGAAAAACGCCAGCAACGC
GGCCTTTTTACGGTTCCTGGCCTTTTGCTGGCCTTTTGCTCACATGTTCTTTCCTGCGTTATCCCCTGAT
TCTGTGGATAACCGTATTACCGCCTTTGAGTGAGCTGATACCGCTCGCCGCAGCCGAACGACCGAGCGCA
GCGAGTCAGTGAGCGAGGAAGCGGAAGAGCGCCCAATACGCAAACCGCCTCTCCCCGCGCGTTGGCCGAT
TCATTAATGCAGCTGGCACGACAGGTTTCCCGACTGGAAAGCGGGCAGTGAGCGCAACGCAATTAATGTG
AGTTAGCTCACTCATTAGGCACCCCAGGCTTTACACTTTATGCTTCCGGCTCGTATGTTGTGTGGAATTG
TGAGCGGATAACAATTTCACACAGGAAACAGCTATGACCATGATTACGCCAAGCGCGCAATTAACCCTCA
CTAAAGGGAACAAAAGCTGGAGCTGCAAGC
