>Addgene plasmid #142284 | TFORF0649 | depositor partial sequence | sequence record 278990 | Insert
ACCGCCACCATGCTGCCTAAGAGAAGCAGGAGAACAGTCAGCAAAAGCATTGGTCCCACCTGCCCCTTTG
CTGGAAGCTGTGAAGTCAGCAAGACTCAGAGGCGCCACTGCCCAGCCTGCAGGTTGCAGAAGTGCTTAGA
TGCTGGCATGAGGAAAGACATGATACTGTCGGCAGAAGCCCTGGCATTGCGGCGAGCAAAGCAGGCCCAG
CGGCGGGCACAGCAAACACCTGTGCAACTGAGTAAGGAGCAAGAAGAGCTGATCCGGACACTCCTGGGGG
CCCACACCCGCCACATGGGCACCATGTTTGAACAGTTTGTGCAGTTTAGGCCTCCAGCTCATCTGTTCAT
CCATCACCAGCCCTTGCCCACCCTGGCCCCTGTGCTGCCTCTGGTCACACACTTCGCAGACATCAACACT
TTCATGGTACTGCAAGTCATCAAGTTTACTAAGGACCTGCCCGTCTTCCGTTCCCTGCCCATTGAAGACC
AGATCTCCCTTCTCAAGGGAGCAGCTGTGGAAATCTGTCACATCGTACTCAATACCACTTTCTGTCTCCA
AACACAAAACTTCCTCTGCGGGCCTCTTCGCTACACAATTGAAGATGGAGCCCGTGTGGGGTTCCAGGTA
GAGTTTTTGGAGTTGCTCTTTCACTTCCATGGAACACTACGAAAACTGCAGCTCCAAGAGCCTGAGTATG
TGCTCTTGGCTGCCATGGCCCTCTTCTCTCCTGCTCCCTATCTTACAGACCGACCTGGAGTTACCCAGAG
AGATGAGATTGATCAGCTGCAAGAGGAGATGGCACTGACTCTGCAAAGCTACATCAAGGGCCAGCAGCGA
AGGCCCCGGGATCGCTCACCTGGAACACCCTGGATACACTGGAGTGGGAAAATGCTGGGACCAAAGATTG
GGCCGGGTTCAAAGGGAGCCCAGTGGTTGCAATAGTAATGAACTAGTCCGTAACTTGAAAGTATTTCGAT
TTCTTGGCTTTATATATCTTGTGGAAAGGACGATCAAGGGACAAGCCTGTACCGGGA
