>Addgene plasmid #142284 | TFORF0649 | depositor partial sequence | sequence record 278991 | Barcode
TCAAGGGACAAGCCTGTACCGGGA
